Addgene plasmid #127815: myr-palm_mCherry-mEGFP
Purpose: Hetero-dimer mCherry-mEGFP expression vector with plasma membrane localization signal
Depositing lab: Salvatore Chiantia. Publication: Optimal fluorescent protein tags for quantifying protein oligomerization in living cells. Dunsing V, Luckner M, Zuhlke B, Petazzi RA, Herrmann A, Chiantia S. Sci Rep. 2018 Jul 13;8(1):10634. doi: 10.1038/s41598-018-28858-0. PubMed 30006597.
Backbone
  Vector backbone: pcDNA3.1+
  Vector type: Mammalian Expression
Growth in bacteria
  Bacterial resistance: Ampicillin, 100 μg/mL
  Growth temperature: 37°C
  Growth strain: DH5alpha
  Copy number: High Copy
Gene/Insert
  Gene/Insert name: myristoylated-palmitoylated-mCherry-mEGFP
  Cloning method: Restriction Enzyme; 5′ cloning site Unknown (unknown if destroyed); 3′ cloning site Unknown (unknown if destroyed)
Terms and licenses: Academic/Nonprofit Terms; Industry Terms: Not Available to Industry
How to cite: myr-palm_mCherry-mEGFP was a gift from Salvatore Chiantia (Addgene plasmid # 127815 ; http://n2t.net/addgene:127815 ; RRID:Addgene_127815)
