[The description below was written by a language model from this plasmid's Addgene catalogue record and pLannotate feature annotations shown in this document.]
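Description:
myr-palm_mCherry-mEGFP is a mammalian expression plasmid of about 6.9 kb built on the pcDNA3.1+ backbone. It encodes a tandem fusion of two fluorescent proteins anchored to the plasma membrane. In E. coli it is maintained through a high-copy ColE1/pUC-type origin and selected with ampicillin via the β-lactamase gene. An f1 origin is also present. For mammalian cells, the backbone carries a neomycin phosphotransferase gene driven by the SV40 early promoter and terminated by an SV40 polyadenylation signal, which would permit G418 selection of stable lines. Several short annotated fragments (HIV-1 LTR, ble, lacI, bom) are partial matches and are most likely backbone remnants or annotation artefacts rather than functional parts.

The expression cassette uses the CMV immediate-early enhancer and promoter, followed by a T7 promoter and residual multiple cloning site. Next come the mCherry coding sequence and, after a short linker region, mEGFP, which is EGFP carrying the monomerizing A206K mutation. A bovine growth hormone polyadenylation signal ends the transcript. The catalogue entry describes the insert as myristoylated and palmitoylated. This acylation signal is not separately annotated in the feature table but presumably lies in the short stretch just upstream of mCherry, and lipid modification at such a motif tethers the fusion to the inner leaflet of the plasma membrane.

Because the red and green fluorophores are covalently linked one-to-one, the protein acts as a membrane-bound "hetero-dimer" standard. The associated work concerns choosing fluorescent protein tags for quantifying protein oligomerization in living cells. This suggests use as a reference or positive control in two-colour measurements of that kind, although the record does not describe specific assays.
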