Features (pLannotate 1.2.2; 22 found; start..end, strand, type, name):
      1..380     +  enhancer       CMV enhancer: human cytomegalovirus immediate early enhancer
    381..584     +  promoter       CMV promoter: human cytomegalovirus (CMV) immediate early promoter
    580..613     +  LTR            5' LTR (truncated) (fragment): truncated 5' long terminal repeat (LTR) from HIV-1
    629..647     +  promoter       T7 promoter: promoter for bacteriophage T7 RNA polymerase
    705..740     +  misc_feature   MCS (fragment): multiple cloning site
    748..1455    +  CDS            mCherry: mCherry is a basic (constitutively fluorescent) red fluorescent protein published in 2004, derived from Discosoma sp.. It is reported to be a very rapidly-maturing monomer with low acid sensitivity.
   1471..2190    +  CDS            mEGFP: enhanced GFP with monomerizing A206K mutation (Zacharias et al., 2002) mammalian codon-optimized
   2242..2466    +  polyA_signal   bGH poly(A) signal: bovine growth hormone polyadenylation signal
   2470..2491    +  promoter       SV40 promoter (fragment): SV40 enhancer and early promoter
   2512..2940    +  rep_origin     f1 ori (sequence partly withheld): f1 bacteriophage origin of replication; arrow indicates direction of (+) strand synthesis
   2954..3283    +  promoter       SV40 promoter: SV40 enhancer and early promoter
   3350..4141    +  CDS            neo: KKA2_KLEPN - Also known as kan, nptII. Experimental evidence at protein level: Swiss-Prot protein existence level 1. Resistance to kanamycin, neomycin, paromomycin, ribostamycin, butirosin and gentamicin B. From Klebsiella pneumoniae.
   4165..4323    +  CDS            ble (fragment): BLE_KLEPN - Experimental evidence at protein level: Swiss-Prot protein existence level 1. Binding protein with a strong affinity to the bleomycin family of antibiotics. Binds to CL990; an antimitotic-antibiotic compound. From Klebsiella pneumoniae.
   4318..4439    +  polyA_signal   SV40 poly(A) signal: SV40 polyadenylation signal
   4512..4528    -  protein_bind   lac operator: The lac repressor binds to the lac operator to inhibit transcription in E. coli. This inhibition can be relieved by adding lactose or isopropyl-β-D-thiogalactopyranoside (IPTG). lac repressor encoded by lacI
   4536..4566    -  promoter       lac promoter: promoter for the E. coli lac operon
   4581..4602    -  protein_bind   CAP binding site: CAP binding activates transcription in the presence of cAMP. E. coli catabolite activator protein
   4615..4707    -  CDS            lacI (fragment): lac repressor; lacI; The lac repressor binds to the lac operator to inhibit transcription in E. coli. This inhibition can be relieved by adding lactose or isopropyl-β-D-thiogalactopyranoside (IPTG).
   4890..5478    -  rep_origin     ori: high-copy-number ColE1/pMB1/pBR322/pUC origin of replication
   5649..6509    -  CDS            AmpR: β-lactamase; bla; confers resistance to ampicillin, carbenicillin, and related antibiotics
   6510..6614    -  promoter       AmpR promoter: bla
   6673..6725    -  misc_feature   bom (fragment): basis of mobility region from pBR322
>Addgene plasmid #127815 | myr-palm_mCherry-mEGFP | addgene full sequence | sequence record 247797 | Addgene NGS Result
GACATTGATTATTGACTAGTTATTAATAGTAATCAATTACGGGGTCATTAGTTCATAGCCCATATATGGA
GTTCCGCGTTACATAACTTACGGTAAATGGCCCGCCTGGCTGACCGCCCAACGACCCCCGCCCATTGACG
TCAATAATGACGTATGTTCCCATAGTAACGCCAATAGGGACTTTCCATTGACGTCAATGGGTGGAGTATT
TACGGTAAACTGCCCACTTGGCAGTACATCAAGTGTATCATATGCCAAGTACGCCCCCTATTGACGTCAA
TGACGGTAAATGGCCCGCCTGGCATTATGCCCAGTACATGACCTTATGGGACTTTCCTACTTGGCAGTAC
ATCTACGTATTAGTCATCGCTATTACCATGGTGATGCGGTTTTGGCAGTACATCAATGGGCGTGGATAGC
GGTTTGACTCACGGGGATTTCCAAGTCTCCACCCCATTGACGTCAATGGGAGTTTGTTTTGGCACCAAAA
TCAACGGGACTTTCCAAAATGTCGTAACAACTCCGCCCCATTGACGCAAATGGGCGGTAGGCGTGTACGG
TGGGAGGTCTATATAAGCAGAGCTCTCTGGCTAACTAGAGAACCCACTGCTTACTGGCTTATCGAAATTA
ATACGACTCACTATAGGGAGACCCAAGCTGGCTAGCGCCACCATGGGATGCATCAACTCGAAGAGAAAGG
ATTCAGATCTCGAGCTCAAGCTTCGAATTCTGCAGTCGACAGGATCCATGGTGAGCAAGGGCGAGGAGGA
TAACATGGCCATCATCAAGGAGTTCATGCGCTTCAAGGTGCACATGGAGGGCTCCGTGAACGGCCACGAG
TTCGAGATCGAGGGCGAGGGCGAGGGCCGCCCCTACGAGGGCACCCAGACCGCCAAGCTGAAGGTGACCA
AGGGTGGCCCCCTGCCCTTCGCCTGGGACATCCTGTCCCCTCAGTTCATGTACGGCTCCAAGGCCTACGT
GAAGCACCCCGCCGACATCCCCGACTACTTGAAGCTGTCCTTCCCCGAGGGCTTCAAGTGGGAGCGCGTG
ATGAACTTCGAGGACGGCGGCGTGGTGACCGTGACCCAGGACTCCTCCCTGCAGGACGGCGAGTTCATCT
ACAAGGTGAAGCTGCGCGGCACCAACTTCCCCTCCGACGGCCCCGTAATGCAGAAGAAGACCATGGGCTG
GGAGGCCTCCTCCGAGCGGATGTACCCCGAGGACGGCGCCCTGAAGGGCGAGATCAAGCAGAGGCTGAAG
CTGAAAGACGGCGGCCACTACGACGCTGAGGTCAAGACCACCTACAAGGCCAAGAAGCCCGTGCAGCTGC
CCGGCGCCTACAACGTCAACATCAAGTTGGACATCACCTCCCACAACGAGGACTACACCATCGTGGAACA
GTACGAACGCGCCGAGGGCCGCCACTCCACCGGCGGCATGGACGAGCTGTACAAGAGACCGGTCGCCACC
ATGGTGAGCAAGGGCGAGGAGCTGTTCACCGGGGTGGTGCCCATCCTGGTCGAGCTGGACGGCGACGTAA
ACGGCCACAAGTTCAGCGTGTCCGGCGAGGGCGAGGGCGATGCCACCTACGGCAAGCTGACCCTGAAGTT
CATCTGCACCACCGGCAAGCTGCCCGTGCCCTGGCCCACCCTCGTGACCACCCTGACCTACGGCGTGCAG
TGCTTCAGCCGCTACCCCGACCACATGAAGCAGCACGACTTCTTCAAGTCCGCCATGCCCGAAGGCTACG
TCCAGGAGCGCACCATCTTCTTCAAGGACGACGGCAACTACAAGACCCGCGCCGAGGTGAAGTTCGAGGG
CGACACCCTGGTGAACCGCATCGAGCTGAAGGGCATCGACTTCAAGGAGGACGGCAACATCCTGGGGCAC
AAGCTGGAGTACAACTACAACAGCCACAACGTCTATATCATGGCCGACAAGCAGAAGAACGGCATCAAGG
TGAACTTCAAGATCCGCCACAACATCGAGGACGGCAGCGTGCAGCTCGCCGACCACTACCAGCAGAACAC
CCCCATCGGCGACGGCCCCGTGCTGCTGCCCGACAACCACTACCTGAGCACCCAGTCCAAGCTGAGCAAA
GACCCCAACGAGAAGCGCGATCACATGGTCCTGCTGGAGTTCGTGACCGCCGCCGGGATCACTCTCGGCA
TGGACGAGCTGTACAAGTAAAGCGGCCGCTCGAGTCTAGAGGGCCCGTTTAAACCCGCTGATCAGCCTCG
ACTGTGCCTTCTAGTTGCCAGCCATCTGTTGTTTGCCCCTCCCCCGTGCCTTCCTTGACCCTGGAAGGTG
CCACTCCCACTGTCCTTTCCTAATAAAATGAGGAAATTGCATCGCATTGTCTGAGTAGGTGTCATTCTAT
TCTGGGGGGTGGGGTGGGGCAGGACAGCAAGGGGGAGGATTGGGAAGACAATAGCAGGCATGCTGGGGAT
GCGGTGGGCTCTATGGCTTCTGAGGCGGAAAGAACCAGCTGGGGCTCTAGGGGGTATCCCC
[124 nt withheld, positions 2512-2635]
C
[91 nt withheld, positions 2637-2727]
A
[49 nt withheld, positions 2729-2777]
CCTTTGACGTTGGAGTCCACGTTCTTT
[37 nt withheld, positions 2805-2841]
ACCCTATCTCGGTCTATTCTTTTGATTTATAAGGGATTTTGCCGATTTCGGCCTATTGGTTAAAAAATGA
GCTGATTTAACAAAAATTTAACGCGAATTAATTCTGTGGAATGTGTGTCAGTTAGGGTGTGGAAAGTCCC
CAGGCTCCCCAGCAGGCAGAAGTATGCAAAGCATGCATCTCAATTAGTCAGCAACCAGGTGTGGAAAGTC
CCCAGGCTCCCCAGCAGGCAGAAGTATGCAAAGCATGCATCTCAATTAGTCAGCAACCATAGTCCCGCCC
CTAACTCCGCCCATCCCGCCCCTAACTCCGCCCAGTTCCGCCCATTCTCCGCCCCATGGCTGACTAATTT
TTTTTATTTATGCAGAGGCCGAGGCCGCCTCTGCCTCTGAGCTATTCCAGAAGTAGTGAGGAGGCTTTTT
TGGAGGCCTAGGCTTTTGCAAAAAGCTCCCGGGAGCTTGTATATCCATTTTCGGATCTGATCAAGAGACA
GGATGAGGATCGTTTCGCATGATTGAACAAGATGGATTGCACGCAGGTTCTCCGGCCGCTTGGGTGGAGA
GGCTATTCGGCTATGACTGGGCACAACAGACAATCGGCTGCTCTGATGCCGCCGTGTTCCGGCTGTCAGC
GCAGGGGCGCCCGGTTCTTTTTGTCAAGACCGACCTGTCCGGTGCCCTGAATGAACTGCAGGACGAGGCA
GCGCGGCTATCGTGGCTGGCCACGACGGGCGTTCCTTGCGCAGCTGTGCTCGACGTTGTCACTGAAGCGG
GAAGGGACTGGCTGCTATTGGGCGAAGTGCCGGGGCAGGATCTCCTGTCATCTCACCTTGCTCCTGCCGA
GAAAGTATCCATCATGGCTGATGCAATGCGGCGGCTGCATACGCTTGATCCGGCTACCTGCCCATTCGAC
CACCAAGCGAAACATCGCATCGAGCGAGCACGTACTCGGATGGAAGCCGGTCTTGTCGATCAGGATGATC
TGGACGAAGAGCATCAGGGGCTCGCGCCAGCCGAACTGTTCGCCAGGCTCAAGGCGCGCATGCCCGACGG
CGAGGATCTCGTCGTGACCCATGGCGATGCCTGCTTGCCGAATATCATGGTGGAAAATGGCCGCTTTTCT
GGATTCATCGACTGTGGCCGGCTGGGTGTGGCGGACCGCTATCAGGACATAGCGTTGGCTACCCGTGATA
TTGCTGAAGAGCTTGGCGGCGAATGGGCTGACCGCTTCCTCGTGCTTTACGGTATCGCCGCTCCCGATTC
GCAGCGCATCGCCTTCTATCGCCTTCTTGACGAGTTCTTCTGAGCGGGACTCTGGGGTTCGAAATGACCG
ACCAAGCGACGCCCAACCTGCCATCACGAGATTTCGATTCCACCGCCGCCTTCTATGAAAGGTTGGGCTT
CGGAATCGTTTTCCGGGACGCCGGCTGGATGATCCTCCAGCGCGGGGATCTCATGCTGGAGTTCTTCGCC
CACCCCAACTTGTTTATTGCAGCTTATAATGGTTACAAATAAAGCAATAGCATCACAAATTTCACAAATA
AAGCATTTTTTTCACTGCATTCTAGTTGTGGTTTGTCCAAACTCATCAATGTATCTTATCATGTCTGTAT
ACCGTCGACCTCTAGCTAGAGCTTGGCGTAATCATGGTCATAGCTGTTTCCTGTGTGAAATTGTTATCCG
CTCACAATTCCACACAACATACGAGCCGGAAGCATAAAGTGTAAAGCCTGGGGTGCCTAATGAGTGAGCT
AACTCACATTAATTGCGTTGCGCTCACTGCCCGCTTTCCAGTCGGGAAACCTGTCGTGCCAGCTGCATTA
ATGAATCGGCCAACGCGCGGGGAGAGGCGGTTTGCGTATTGGGCGCTCTTCCGCTTCCTCGCTCACTGAC
TCGCTGCGCTCGGTCGTTCGGCTGCGGCGAGCGGTATCAGCTCACTCAAAGGCGGTAATACGGTTATCCA
CAGAATCAGGGGATAACGCAGGAAAGAACATGTGAGCAAAAGGCCAGCAAAAGGCCAGGAACCGTAAAAA
GGCCGCGTTGCTGGCGTTTTTCCATAGGCTCCGCCCCCCTGACGAGCATCACAAAAATCGACGCTCAAGT
CAGAGGTGGCGAAACCCGACAGGACTATAAAGATACCAGGCGTTTCCCCCTGGAAGCTCCCTCGTGCGCT
CTCCTGTTCCGACCCTGCCGCTTACCGGATACCTGTCCGCCTTTCTCCCTTCGGGAAGCGTGGCGCTTTC
TCATAGCTCACGCTGTAGGTATCTCAGTTCGGTGTAGGTCGTTCGCTCCAAGCTGGGCTGTGTGCACGAA
CCCCCCGTTCAGCCCGACCGCTGCGCCTTATCCGGTAACTATCGTCTTGAGTCCAACCCGGTAAGACACG
ACTTATCGCCACTGGCAGCAGCCACTGGTAACAGGATTAGCAGAGCGAGGTATGTAGGCGGTGCTACAGA
GTTCTTGAAGTGGTGGCCTAACTACGGCTACACTAGAAGAACAGTATTTGGTATCTGCGCTCTGCTGAAG
CCAGTTACCTTCGGAAAAAGAGTTGGTAGCTCTTGATCCGGCAAACAAACCACCGCTGGTAGCGGTGGTT
TTTTTGTTTGCAAGCAGCAGATTACGCGCAGAAAAAAAGGATCTCAAGAAGATCCTTTGATCTTTTCTAC
GGGGTCTGACGCTCAGTGGAACGAAAACTCACGTTAAGGGATTTTGGTCATGAGATTATCAAAAAGGATC
TTCACCTAGATCCTTTTAAATTAAAAATGAAGTTTTAAATCAATCTAAAGTATATATGAGTAAACTTGGT
CTGACAGTTACCAATGCTTAATCAGTGAGGCACCTATCTCAGCGATCTGTCTATTTCGTTCATCCATAGT
TGCCTGACTCCCCGTCGTGTAGATAACTACGATACGGGAGGGCTTACCATCTGGCCCCAGTGCTGCAATG
ATACCGCGAGACCCACGCTCACCGGCTCCAGATTTATCAGCAATAAACCAGCCAGCCGGAAGGGCCGAGC
GCAGAAGTGGTCCTGCAACTTTATCCGCCTCCATCCAGTCTATTAATTGTTGCCGGGAAGCTAGAGTAAG
TAGTTCGCCAGTTAATAGTTTGCGCAACGTTGTTGCCATTGCTACAGGCATCGTGGTGTCACGCTCGTCG
TTTGGTATGGCTTCATTCAGCTCCGGTTCCCAACGATCAAGGCGAGTTACATGATCCCCCATGTTGTGCA
AAAAAGCGGTTAGCTCCTTCGGTCCTCCGATCGTTGTCAGAAGTAAGTTGGCCGCAGTGTTATCACTCAT
GGTTATGGCAGCACTGCATAATTCTCTTACTGTCATGCCATCCGTAAGATGCTTTTCTGTGACTGGTGAG
TACTCAACCAAGTCATTCTGAGAATAGTGTATGCGGCGACCGAGTTGCTCTTGCCCGGCGTCAATACGGG
ATAATACCGCGCCACATAGCAGAACTTTAAAAGTGCTCATCATTGGAAAACGTTCTTCGGGGCGAAAACT
CTCAAGGATCTTACCGCTGTTGAGATCCAGTTCGATGTAACCCACTCGTGCACCCAACTGATCTTCAGCA
TCTTTTACTTTCACCAGCGTTTCTGGGTGAGCAAAAACAGGAAGGCAAAATGCCGCAAAAAAGGGAATAA
GGGCGACACGGAAATGTTGAATACTCATACTCTTCCTTTTTCAATATTATTGAAGCATTTATCAGGGTTA
TTGTCTCATGAGCGGATACATATTTGAATGTATTTAGAAAAATAAACAAATAGGGGTTCCGCGCACATTT
CCCCGAAAAGTGCCACCTGACGTCGACGGATCGGGAGATCTCCCGATCCCCTATGGTGCACTCTCAGTAC
AATCTGCTCTGATGCCGCATAGTTAAGCCAGTATCTGCTCCCTGCTTGTGTGTTGGAGGTCGCTGAGTAG
TGCGCGAGCAAAATTTAAGCTACAACAAGGCAAGGCTTGACCGACAATTGCATGAAGAATCTGCTTAGGG
TTAGGCGTTTTGCGCTGCTTCGCGATGTACGGGCCAGATATACGCGTT
